Addgene plasmid #158001: pCMV-mGold-Keratin-N-17
Purpose: Visualization of keratin using mGold
Depositing lab: Francois St-Pierre. Publication: Versatile phenotype-activated cell sorting. Lee J, Liu Z, Suzuki PH, Ahrens JF, Lai S, Lu X, Guan S, St-Pierre F. Sci Adv. 2020 Oct 23;6(43). pii: 6/43/eabb7438. doi: 10.1126/sciadv.abb7438. Print 2020 Oct. PubMed 33097540.
Backbone
  Vector backbone: pCMV
  Total vector size (bp): 5994
  Vector type: Mammalian Expression
  Selectable markers: Neomycin (select with G418)
Growth in bacteria
  Bacterial resistance: Kanamycin, 50 μg/mL
  Growth temperature: 37°C
  Growth strain: DH5alpha
  Copy number: High Copy
Gene/Insert
  Gene/Insert name: mGold-Keratin-N-17
  Species: H. sapiens (human)
  Mutation: V282L
  GenBank ID: NM_199187.1
  Entrez Gene: KRT18 (a.k.a. CK-18, CYK18, K18)
  Promoter: CMV
  Tag / fusion protein: mGold
  Cloning method: Unknown
  Sequencing primers: 5′ CMV-F; 3′ SV40pA-R
Terms and licenses: Academic/Nonprofit Terms; Industry Terms: Not Available to Industry
Depositor comments: Existing fluorescent protein in plasmid Adggene# 54134 was replaced with mGold. "N-17" of the name of the plasmid indicates the position of the tag (N- or C-terminal with respect to the fluorescent protein) and the number of residues in the linker between the two proteins. Please note that the mVenus annotation in the plasmid map is incorrect, as this plasmid encodes mGold.
How to cite: pCMV-mGold-Keratin-N-17 was a gift from Francois St-Pierre (Addgene plasmid # 158001 ; http://n2t.net/addgene:158001 ; RRID:Addgene_158001)
