[The description below was written by a language model from this plasmid's Addgene catalogue record and pLannotate feature annotations shown in this document.]
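Description:
pCMV-mGold-Keratin-N-17 is a 5,994 bp mammalian expression plasmid on a pCMV backbone, built to label keratin intermediate filaments with the yellow fluorescent protein mGold. It is maintained in E. coli as a high-copy plasmid through a ColE1/pUC-type origin and selected with kanamycin. The same Tn5 NeoR/KanR (aminoglycoside phosphotransferase) gene serves in both hosts. A bacterial bla-type promoter and the SV40 enhancer/early promoter sit upstream of it, and an HSV TK polyadenylation signal follows, so transfected mammalian cells can be selected with G418. An f1 origin is also present. The short ble, bGH poly(A) and SV40 large T antigen fragments in the annotation appear to be backbone remnants rather than functional units.

The expression cassette runs from the CMV immediate-early enhancer and promoter into the human KRT18 (keratin 18) coding sequence, recorded as carrying a V282L substitution. A residual multiple cloning site segment follows, then mammalian codon-optimized mGold and an SV40 polyadenylation signal. In the feature table, keratin lies upstream of the fluorescent protein. This matches the depositor's naming convention, in which "N-17" means the keratin partner is N-terminal to the fluorescent protein and joined to it by a 17-residue linker.

The plasmid was derived from an earlier keratin fusion construct by replacing the original fluorescent protein with mGold, a photostable derivative of mVenus. The depositor notes that an mVenus label on the repository plasmid map is incorrect. The construct is intended for fluorescence imaging of the keratin cytoskeleton in transfected mammalian cells, and shows mGold performing as a fusion tag on a structural protein.
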