Features (pLannotate 1.2.2; 15 found; start..end, strand, type, name):
    220..324     -  promoter       AmpR promoter: bla
    351..779     +  rep_origin     f1 ori (sequence partly withheld): f1 bacteriophage origin of replication; arrow indicates direction of (+) strand synthesis
    813..934     -  polyA_signal   SV40 poly(A) signal: SV40 polyadenylation signal
    957..1040    -  CDS            large T antigen (fragment): large T antigen from SV40 (simian virus 40)
   1056..1775    -  CDS            mGold: photostable derivative of mVenus (Lee et al., 2020) mammalian codon-optimized
   1789..1827    -  misc_feature   MCS (fragment): multiple cloning site
   1827..3116    -  CDS            KRT18: K1C18_HUMAN - Also known as CYK18. Experimental evidence at protein level: Swiss-Prot protein existence level 1. Involved in the uptake of thrombin-antithrombin complexes by hepatic cells (By similarity). When phosphorylated, plays a role in filament reorganization. Involved in the delivery of mutated CFTR to the plasma membrane. Together with KRT8, is involved in interleukin-6 (IL-6)-mediated barrier protection. From Homo sapiens (Human).
   3148..3351    -  promoter       CMV promoter: human cytomegalovirus (CMV) immediate early promoter
   3352..3655    -  enhancer       CMV enhancer: human cytomegalovirus immediate early enhancer
   3830..4418    -  rep_origin     ori: high-copy-number ColE1/pMB1/pBR322/pUC origin of replication
   4640..4656    +  polyA_signal   bGH poly(A) signal (fragment): bovine growth hormone polyadenylation signal
   4747..4794    -  polyA_signal   HSV TK poly(A) signal: herpes simplex virus thymidine kinase polyadenylation signal (Cole and Stacy, 1985)
   4853..5005    -  CDS            ble (fragment): BLE_KLEPN - Experimental evidence at protein level: Swiss-Prot protein existence level 1. Binding protein with a strong affinity to the bleomycin family of antibiotics. Binds to CL990; an antimitotic-antibiotic compound. From Klebsiella pneumoniae.
   5026..5820    -  CDS            NeoR/KanR: aminoglycoside phosphotransferase from Tn5; aph(3')-II (or nptII); confers resistance to neomycin, kanamycin, and G418 (Geneticin®)
   5855..218     -  promoter       SV40 promoter (across the origin): SV40 enhancer and early promoter
>Addgene plasmid #158001 | pCMV-mGold-Keratin-N-17 | addgene full sequence | sequence record 368347 | Addgene NGS Result
GGGGCGGGATGGGCGGAGTTAGGGGCGGGACTATGGTTGCTGACTAATTGAGATGCATGCTTTGCATACT
TCTGCCTGCTGGGGAGCCTGGGGACTTTCCACACCTGGTTGCTGACTAATTGAGATGCATGCTTTGCATA
CTTCTGCCTGCTGGGGAGCCTGGGGACTTTCCACACCCTAACTGACACACATTCCACAGCTGGTTCTTTC
CGCCTCAGGACTCTTCCTTTTTCAATATTATTGAAGCATTTATCAGGGTTATTGTCTCATGAGCGGATAC
ATATTTGAATGTATTTAGAAAAATAAACAAATAGGGGTTCCGCGCACATTTCCCCGAAAAGTGCCACCTG
[124 nt withheld, positions 351-474]
C
[91 nt withheld, positions 476-566]
A
[49 nt withheld, positions 568-616]
CCTTTGACGTTGGAGTCCACGTTCTTT
[37 nt withheld, positions 644-680]
ACCCTATCTCGGTCTATTCTTTTGATTTATAAGGGATTTTGCCGATTTCGGCCTATTGGTTAAAAAATGA
GCTGATTTAACAAAAATTTAACGCGAATTTTAACAAAATATTAACGCTTACAATTTACGCCTTAAGATAC
ATTGATGAGTTTGGACAAACCACAACTAGAATGCAGTGAAAAAAATGCTTTATTTGTGAAATTTGTGATG
CTATTGCTTTATTTGTAACCATTATAAGCTGCAATAAACAAGTTAACAACAACAATTGCATTCATTTTAT
GTTTCAGGTTCAGGGGGAGGTGTGGGAGGTTTTTTAAAGCAAGTAAAACCTCTACAAATGTGGTATGGCT
GATTATGATCTAGAGTCGCGGCCGCTTACTTGTACAGCTCGTCCATGCCGAGAGTGATCCCGGCGGCGGT
CACGAACTCCAGCAGGACCATGTGATCGCGCTTCTCGTTGGGGTCTTTGCTCAGCTTGGACTGGTAGCTC
AGGTAGTGGTTGTCGGGCAGCAGCACGGGGCCGTCGCCGATGGGGGTGTTCTGCTGGTAGTGGTCGGCGA
GCTGCACGCCGCCGTCCTCGATGTTGTGGCGGATCTTGAAGTTGGCCTTGATGCCGTTCTTCTGCTTGTC
GGCGGTGATATAGACGTTGTGGCTGTTGTAGTTGTACTCCAGCTTGTGCCCCAGGATGTTGCCGTCCTCC
TTGAAGTCGATGCCCTTCAGCTCGATGCGGTTCACCAGGGTGTCGCCCTCGAACTTCACCTCGGCGCGGG
TCTTGTAGTTGCCGTCGTCCTTGAAGAAGATGGTGCGCTCCTGGACGTAGCCTTCGGGCATGGCGGACTT
GAAGAAGTCGTGCTGCTTCATGTGGTCGGGGTAGCGGGCGAAGCACTGCAGGCCGTAGCCCAGGCTGGTC
ACGAGGGTGGGCCAGGGCACGGGCAGCTTGCCGGTGGTGCAGATGAACTTCAGGGTCAGCTTGCCGTAGG
TGGCATCGCCCTCGCCCTCGCCGGACACGCTGAACTTGTGGCCGTTTACGTCGCCGTCCAGCTCGACCAG
GATGGGCACCACCCCGGTGAACAGCTCCTCGCCCTTGCTCACCATGGTGGCGACCGGTGGATCCCGGGCC
CGCGGTACCGTCGACTGCAGAATTCGATGCCTCAGAACTTTGGTGTCATTGGTCTCAGACACCACTTTGC
CATCCACTATCCGGCGGGTGGTGGTCTTTTGGATGGTTTGCATGGAGTTGCTGCTGTCCAAGGCATCACC
AAGATTAAAGTCCTCGCCATCTTCCAGCAGGCGGCGGTAGGTGGCGATCTCAGCCTCCAGCTTGACCTTG
ATGTTCAGCAGGGCCTCATACTCCTGGGCCTGGCGCTGTCCCTCTGCCCGGGTCTGTGCCAGCTCTGACT
CAAGGTGCAGCAGGATCCCGTTGAGCTGCTCCATCTGTAGGGCGTAGCGGGCCTCCACCTCCCTCAGGCT
GTTCTCCAAGCTGGCCTTCAGATTTCTCATGGAGTCCAGGTCGATCTCCAAGGACTGGACTGTACGTCTC
AGCTCTGTGAGCGTCGTCTCAGCAGCTCCAACCTCAGCAGACTGTGTGGTGAGCACTGTGGTGCTCTCCT
CAATCTGCTGAGACCAGTACTTGTCTAGCTCCTCTCGGTTCTTCCGAGCCAGCTCGTCATATTGGGCCCG
GATGTCTGCCATGATCTTGGCGAGGTCCTGAGATTTGGGGGCATCTACCTCCACGGTCAACCCAGAGCTG
GCAATCTGGGCTTGTAGGCCTTTTACTTCCTCTTCGTGGTTCTTCTTCATGAAGAGCAGCTCCTCCTTGA
GAGCCTCGATCTCTGTCTCCAGCTGCAGTCGTGTGATATTGGTGTCATCAATGACCTTGCGGAGCCCATG
GATGTCGTTCTCCACAGACTGGCGCATGGCCAGCTCTGTCTCATACTTGACTCTAAAGTCATCAGCAGCA
AGACGGGCATTGTCAATCTGCAGAACGATGCGGGCATTGTCCACAGTATTTGCGAAGATCTGAGCCCTCA
GGTCCTCGATGATCTTGAAGTAATGGCTCCAGTCTCTGACCTGGGGTCCCTTCTTCTCCAAGTGCTCCCG
GATTTTGCTCTCCAGCCTCCGGTTCTCGGTCTCCAGGCTCCTCACTCTGTCCAGGTAAGAGGCCAGGCGG
TCGTTCAGGCTTTGCATGGTCTCCTTCTCGTTCTGGATGCCTCCCATTCCTGCCAGACCCCCGGCTATCC
CGGTGGCCAGGCCCCCGGACCCCATGCCGCCCCTGAAGCTGGTGGAGCGGGACACGGAGATCCGGGAACC
AGAGCCCCCAGCGCCTGCATAGACGCTGGCCGCGCTGCTGACCGGCCGGGCGCCGTAGCTGGGCGCCTGG
ACAGAGCCCAGGGACCGGTAGTTGGTGGAGAAGGTGGAGCGAGTGGTGAAGCTCATGGTGCTAGCGGATC
TGACGGTTCACTAAACCAGCTCTGCTTATATAGACCTCCCACCGTACACGCCTACCGCCCATTTGCGTCA
ATGGGGCGGAGTTGTTACGACATTTTGGAAAGTCCCGTTGATTTTGGTGCCAAAACAAACTCCCATTGAC
GTCAATGGGGTGGAGACTTGGAAATCCCCGTGAGTCAAACCGCTATCCACGCCCATTGATGTACTGCCAA
AACCGCATCACCATGGTAATAGCGATGACTAATACGTAGATGTACTGCCAAGTAGGAAAGTCCCATAAGG
TCATGTACTGGGCATAATGCCAGGCGGGCCATTTACCGTCATTGACGTCAATAGGGGGCGTACTTGGCAT
ATGATACACTTGATGTACTGCCAAGTGGGCAGTTTACCGTAAATACTCCACCCATTGACGTCAATGGAAA
GTCCCTATTGGCGTTACTATGGGAACATACGTCATTATTGACGTCAATGGGCGGGGGTCGTTGGGCGGTC
AGCCAGGCGGGCCATTTACCGTAAGTTATGTAACGCGGAACTCCATATATGGGCTATGAACTAATGACCC
CGTAATTGATTACTATTAATAACTAATGCATGGCGGTAATACGGTTATCCACAGAATCAGGGGATAACGC
AGGAAAGAACATGTGAGCAAAAGGCCAGCAAAAGGCCAGGAACCGTAAAAAGGCCGCGTTGCTGGCGTTT
TTCCATAGGCTCCGCCCCCCTGACGAGCATCACAAAAATCGACGCTCAAGTCAGAGGTGGCGAAACCCGA
CAGGACTATAAAGATACCAGGCGTTTCCCCCTGGAAGCTCCCTCGTGCGCTCTCCTGTTCCGACCCTGCC
GCTTACCGGATACCTGTCCGCCTTTCTCCCTTCGGGAAGCGTGGCGCTTTCTCATAGCTCACGCTGTAGG
TATCTCAGTTCGGTGTAGGTCGTTCGCTCCAAGCTGGGCTGTGTGCACGAACCCCCCGTTCAGCCCGACC
GCTGCGCCTTATCCGGTAACTATCGTCTTGAGTCCAACCCGGTAAGACACGACTTATCGCCACTGGCAGC
AGCCACTGGTAACAGGATTAGCAGAGCGAGGTATGTAGGCGGTGCTACAGAGTTCTTGAAGTGGTGGCCT
AACTACGGCTACACTAGAAGAACAGTATTTGGTATCTGCGCTCTGCTGAAGCCAGTTACCTTCGGAAAAA
GAGTTGGTAGCTCTTGATCCGGCAAACAAACCACCGCTGGTAGCGGTGGTTTTTTTGTTTGCAAGCAGCA
GATTACGCGCAGAAAAAAAGGATCTCAAGAAGATCCTTTGATCTTTTCTACGGGGTCTGACGCTCAGTGG
AACGAAAACTCACGTTAAGGGATTTTGGTCATGAGATTATCAAAAAGGATCTTCACCTAGATCCTTTTAA
ATTAAAAATGAAGTTTTAAATCAATCTAAAGTATATATGAGTAACCTGAGGCTATGGCAGGGCCTGCCGC
CCCGACGTTGGCTGCGAGCCCTGGGCCTTCACCCGAACTTGGGGGGTGGGGTGGGGAAAAGGAAGAAACG
CGGGCGTATTGGCCCCAATGGGGTCTCGGTGGGGTATCGACAGAGTGCCAGCCCTGGGACCGAACCCCGC
GTTTATGAACAAACGACCCAACACCGTGCGTTTTATTCTGTCTTTTTATTGCCGTCATAGCGCGGGTTCC
TTCCGGTATTGTCTCCTTCCGTGTTTCAGTTAGCCTCCCCCTAGGGTGGGCGAAGAACTCCAGCATGAGA
TCCCCGCGCTGGAGGATCATCCAGCCGGCGTCCCGGAAAACGATTCCGAAGCCCAACCTTTCATAGAAGG
CGGCGGTGGAATCGAAATCTCGTGATGGCAGGTTGGGCGTCGCTTGGTCGGTCATTTCGAACCCCAGAGT
CCCGCTCAGAAGAACTCGTCAAGAAGGCGATAGAAGGCGATGCGCTGCGAATCGGGAGCGGCGATACCGT
AAAGCACGAGGAAGCGGTCAGCCCATTCGCCGCCAAGCTCTTCAGCAATATCACGGGTAGCCAACGCTAT
GTCCTGATAGCGGTCCGCCACACCCAGCCGGCCACAGTCGATGAATCCAGAAAAGCGGCCATTTTCCACC
ATGATATTCGGCAAGCAGGCATCGCCATGGGTCACGACGAGATCCTCGCCGTCGGGCATGCTCGCCTTGA
GCCTGGCGAACAGTTCGGCTGGCGCGAGCCCCTGATGCTCTTCGTCCAGATCATCCTGATCGACAAGACC
GGCTTCCATCCGAGTACGTGCTCGCTCGATGCGATGTTTCGCTTGGTGGTCGAATGGGCAGGTAGCCGGA
TCAAGCGTATGCAGCCGCCGCATTGCATCAGCCATGATGGATACTTTCTCGGCAGGAGCAAGGTGAGATG
ACAGGAGATCCTGCCCCGGCACTTCGCCCAATAGCAGCCAGTCCCTTCCCGCTTCAGTGACAACGTCGAG
CACAGCTGCGCAAGGAACGCCCGTCGTGGCCAGCCACGATAGCCGCGCTGCCTCGTCTTGCAGTTCATTC
AGGGCACCGGACAGGTCGGTCTTGACAAAAAGAACCGGGCGCCCCTGCGCTGACAGCCGGAACACGGCGG
CATCAGAGCAGCCGATTGTCTGTTGTGCCCAGTCATAGCCGAATAGCCTCTCCACCCAAGCGGCCGGAGA
ACCTGCGTGCAATCCATCTTGTTCAATCATGCGAAACGATCCTCATCCTGTCTCTTGATCGATCTTTGCA
AAAGCCTAGGCCTCCAAAAAAGCCTCCTCACTACTTCTGGAATAGCTCAGAGGCCGAGGCGGCCTCGGCC
TCTGCATAAATAAAAAAAATTAGTCAGCCATGGGGCGGAGAATGGGCGGAACTGGGCGGAGTTA
